Addgene plasmid #162741: p1.2-Hygro
Purpose: (Empty Backbone) Protein expression in CHO cells
Depositing lab: Ivan Vorobiev. Depositing organization: Federal Research Centre "Fundamentals of Biotechnology" of the Russian Academy of Sciences. Publication: Improved elongation factor-1 alpha-based vectors for stable high-level expression of heterologous proteins in Chinese hamster ovary cells. Orlova NA, Kovnir SV, Hodak JA, Vorobiev II, Gabibov AG, Skryabin KG. BMC Biotechnol. 2014 Jun 14;14:56. doi: 10.1186/1472-6750-14-56. PubMed 24929670.
Backbone
  Vector backbone: p1.1
  Backbone manufacturer: LMBT, LTD
  Backbone size (bp): 11914
  Modifications to backbone: The region containing the EMCV IRES and the DHFR ORF from the p1.1 expression vector is removed. Antibiotic resistance genes and the SV40 promoter and terminator regions are added.
  Vector type: Mammalian Expression
  Promoter: CHO Elongation factor 1A
  Selectable markers: Hygromycin
Growth in bacteria
  Bacterial resistance: Ampicillin, 100 μg/mL
  Growth temperature: 37°C
  Growth strain: DH5alpha
  Copy number: High Copy
Gene/Insert
  Cloning method: Restriction Enzyme
  Sequencing primers: 5′ SQ-5CH6-F GCCGCTGCTTCCTGTGAC; 3′ SQ-3CH1-R ACAAACAGTTCTGAGACCG
Terms and licenses: Academic/Nonprofit Terms; Industry Terms: Not Available to Industry
How to cite: p1.2-Hygro was a gift from Ivan Vorobiev (Addgene plasmid # 162741 ; http://n2t.net/addgene:162741 ; RRID:Addgene_162741)
