[The description below was written by a language model from this plasmid's Addgene catalogue record and pLannotate feature annotations shown in this document.]
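Description:
p1.2-Hygro is an empty mammalian expression backbone intended for stable, high-level production of heterologous proteins in Chinese hamster ovary (CHO) cells. It derives from the p1.1 vector, in which the gene of interest is driven by the CHO elongation factor 1 alpha (EF-1α) promoter. In this derivative the EMCV IRES and DHFR open reading frame of p1.1 have been removed and replaced by a separate antibiotic-resistance cassette under SV40 control. No insert is present. A coding sequence is introduced by restriction cloning between the EF-1α upstream and downstream regions.

The automated annotation recognises the Chinese hamster EF-1α sequences only weakly, as short matches to the mouse EF-1α promoter and to human EF-1α intron A. Much of the roughly 8.7 kb preceding the selection cassette is therefore unannotated, and presumably corresponds to hamster genomic flanking sequence. The very short hits to a yeast ADH1 promoter and a rice actin promoter are most likely chance similarities rather than functional parts.

The selection cassette consists of the SV40 enhancer/early promoter, the hygromycin phosphotransferase gene (HygR) and an SV40 polyadenylation signal. A small bleomycin-resistance fragment between HygR and the poly(A) signal looks like a cloning remnant. This arrangement allows hygromycin selection of stably transfected cells independently of the expression unit.

Propagation in E. coli relies on a high-copy ColE1/pUC-type origin and the β-lactamase gene with its native promoter, which confers ampicillin resistance. The sequenced record is 12,441 nt, somewhat larger than the listed backbone size of 11,914 bp.
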