Features (pLannotate 1.2.2; 11 found; start..end, strand, type, name):
   1369..1392    +  promoter       ADH1 promoter (fragment): S. cerevisiae ADH1; promoter for alcohol dehydrogenase 1
   2248..2277    +  promoter       Act1 promoter (fragment): rice actin promoter
   3327..3488    +  promoter       mEF-1α promoter (fragment): strong constitutive promoter for mouse elongation factor EF-1α
   4314..4341    +  intron         EF-1α intron A (fragment): truncated intron upstream of the start codon of human EF-1α
   8729..9058    +  promoter       SV40 promoter: SV40 enhancer and early promoter
   9107..10132   +  CDS            HygR: aminoglycoside phosphotransferase from E. coli; aph(4)-Ia; confers resistance to hygromycin
  10142..10267   +  CDS            ble (fragment): BLE_KLEPN - Experimental evidence at protein level: Swiss-Prot protein existence level 1. Binding protein with a strong affinity to the bleomycin family of antibiotics. Binds to CL990; an antimitotic-antibiotic compound. From Klebsiella pneumoniae.
  10262..10383   +  polyA_signal   SV40 poly(A) signal: SV40 polyadenylation signal
  10605..11193   -  rep_origin     ori: high-copy-number ColE1/pMB1/pBR322/pUC origin of replication
  11364..12224   -  CDS            AmpR: β-lactamase; bla; confers resistance to ampicillin, carbenicillin, and related antibiotics
  12225..12329   -  promoter       AmpR promoter: bla
>Addgene plasmid #162741 | p1.2-Hygro | addgene full sequence | sequence record 337733 | Addgene NGS Result
CCCGCAGCCCCCGGAGCCCGCGGACCCCGACCCCCCGCCGCTCGCCCGCCGTTGCGCCGCTCTCTGCGGG
GGGGCTAGGGGGCCGCGGGGGGAAGGCCACGCCCCCTCCACTTTTTCCAGGAATGCGCGGCATGACCCGC
CCCCCCCATGACCCGCCAACACCCCCCCGATGCCCCCCGGGGGTCTTTCCTGGGGGGCCTTTGTCAGGGT
TGCCTGTGTCACCCACGGGCCCCTTGGCCACGCTTGCCTGGGTCACCCCGGAGCCCCGGGTCACGTTTGC
CGGGGTCAGCCCTGGGGCGCTTCTTCACGCTCCATTGCCATGCAGAATTCACTAGTGATTAGAATCCCAC
GTTGTGCATAGAAACAGATGCAGGCAAAACATCCACACATATAAAACAAAAAATTAAAACCAATAAAACT
CCTAAACTTTTGGTCTTTCTTGAATCTTCAATCCCTCAGGTTATGAAATAATCATTTATGCAGTCAAAAA
TTTGCCATTCTTGTTGCCAGGTGTGGTGATGATTCGGGGAAGCAGAAGCAGGCAGATCTCTGTGAATGAG
GCCAGCCTGGTCTACAAAGTGAGTCCCAGGACAGTCAGGCCTGTTACACAGAGAAACCTTGAAAAAAAAA
AGATAATATGTACTGTTGTATTACCCCAATATATAAGGCTAAACCATTAGAAGCACAACACTGTTAAGTA
CGGAAAATAATATCTAGTGTGGTACAGTTACTACTACTATAATACACTAATATAGCTGTGGGAAACTAGT
TCCAAAGATGAATTACTAACCAGTGTTTCCAAGGAAATAAATGAAAGCAGAGAGATTAGTTCTATTGCTA
GTGTTTCATTTTCGTATATTTCTTACAATTTCTCTTGTTACAAATAGGCACTAGGGTATCAAGATAATTT
TAACGACTGGCTGAGAACCCTAGAAAATCTCTGTGAAAAAGGGATTTGTGAAATGAGAGAGGGTAATGTG
GCCATTATAGAAAAGGCTTTTGTGTGCCTTGCATGCATAGACCCTGTGTTTGATCTCTTAACACCCTCCT
TGACCAGAAAAAGCTTCTGTGGATAGAAAATGATTAGTTATATATACTTTTAGGGAAACGTAGTTCTGGA
TTCTTTGGTTACAATTAACAGAATTAAGTGCAAACAAAGCCAGAAACCTCCTGATAAATGAGAAAACCTG
CTTGTAGAAGGTTGTAAGGCTCTGTAATATAGGAATTAGGAGAAAAGAAACCTGTGTGGTGGGGCACGTC
TGTAATCCCAGCATTGGGAAGTAGAGGTAGAAGATTAGAAATCAAAGGCCAGCCTCAGCAACACAGTGAG
TTTGAGGCCACCCTGAACTACATCAGGTTCTGTCTCCTTTCTTTTTTTTTTTTTTCTTTTCTTTTTTTGG
TTTCTCTGTGTAGTTTTGGAGCCTATCCTGGCACTAGCTCTGAAGAGCAGGCTGGCCTCGAACTCAGAGA
TCAGCCAGCCTCTGCTGGGATTAAAGGTATGCACCACCAACGCCCCAGGTTTTGTCTCAAACAAACAAAA
ATAACATCAGGAGGTGGTGAGAGGGCTCAGTGGTCACAGGCATTCTCTGCAAAGCCTGACTCTGAGTTGG
ATCCTTTAGAGCTACATGGTTGAGGGAAGAGAACTGACTCCTGGAAGGTGTCCTCTGGTCCCCACACATA
GCTATACACAGCATGTGCATTCACACACACTAAATAATGCTATTTTTAAAAAAATTAAAAACAACAACAG
TTTGGGTTGTGAAAACTAGAACTAGATAATAGGTAAGAATCAAGTATCATGTAAATTTGCTTTCAACTCA
TCCCAAAATTTGTTTTATATTTCAGTTTTTTTCCTTCCTAGCTTGACTGTGGAGTCTTGTCCGGAAGCAA
ATAGTTCCTTTGCAGATCCCACATGTGGACACCGGACAGTAGGTCCTCAAATGCTCCTTATTAGGTTGGT
TCAATAATATCAATTGTTTGTTACTAGGCAGTGATGTTGTACATCTGGAGGAGATCTCTTGAGCCCATAA
TCAGGTTATTAGGAATAAATACTCTAAGGCTAAAAATGTAGCTTAGTGATAAGAGTGCTTGCCTGGTGTG
CTGAGACCCTCGGTTCCATCTCCACAACCCCATATTCCATTACAAAATACCTTTTCACCGTCCCTAGCAT
TAAGAAACAAAACAACAAAGAAGTTTTTCTTTCTTCTGAGATCCTGCCCGGAGAGGCATTTAAAACTGGC
CAGGGCCAAAAAAAAAAAAAAAAGAAAAAAAAGAAAAGAAAACAGGCTAGGGCCGGCATGGTGGCGCACG
CCTTTAATCCCAGCACGCAGGAGGCAGAGGCAGGGCGGATCTCTGTGAGTTTGAGGTCAGCCTGGTCTAC
CTAGTGAGTTTCAGGGCACCCAGGGCTAAAGAGACTGTCTCAAAAACAAAACAGCCACACAATCAGAACC
ACAGCAAAACGCAGTTATGATCCTTGGAACTGTAGGAATGACAAGCATTTAAATAATAGGACGAGCCATT
TTTGAGAAGCTCTGATTTCACAAGTGTCAGGGATGGGCTCTGGGCGAGTAAGATTGCTAATGCTGGCCTC
TAAATGAGACCACGTGGAGTTGATTAGATTCTTTTCATGTTCCTCGTGCTCTATCAAATAACTGTACCCA
AATACACACACACACACACACACACAATGCGCGCACACACAAAATCCTTTTTTAGCTTAAGAAGCCCAGA
ATCAGAAGTAAAGCTAACTGTGGGACTTAAGTATTATTCTGAACGGAACTCCCAGGGCGTGAAGCGCGCT
TCAGGCTTCCAGAGAAGCAGCTGGCGCTGGATGGAATGAACCAAGAGGCCAGCACAGGGGCAGATCCGTC
GAGCTCTCGGCCACCGAGCTGAGCCCTTAGGTTCTGGGGCTGGGAAGGGTCCCTAGGATTGTGCACCTCT
CCCGCGGGGGACAAGCAGGGGGATGGCGGGGCTGACGTCGGGAGGTGGCCTCCACGGGAAGGGACACCCG
GATCTCGACACAGCCTTGGCAGTGGAGTCAGGAAGGGTAGGGACAGATTCTGGACGCCCTCTTGGCCAGC
TCCTCACCGCCCCACCCCCGACTGGAGCCGAGAGTAATTCATACAAAAGGAGGGATCGCCTTCGCCCCTG
GGAATCCCAGGGACCGTCGCTAAATTCTGGCCGGCCTCCCAGCCCGGAACCGCTGTGCCCGCCCAGCGCG
GCGGGAGGAGCCTGCGCCTAGGGCGGATCGCGGGTCGGCGGGAGAGCACAAGCCCACAGTCCCCGGCGGT
GGGGGAGGGGCGCGCTGAGCGGGGGCCCGGGAGCCAGCGCGGGGCAAACTGGGAAAGTGGCGTCGTGTGC
TGGCTCCGCCCTCTTCCCGAGGGTGGGGGAGAACGGTATAAAAGTGCGGTAGTCGCGTTGGACGTTCTTT
TTCGCAACGGGTTTGCCGTCAGAACGCAGGTGAGTGGCGGGTGTGGCCTCCGCGGGCCCGGGCTCCCTCC
TTTGAGCGGGGTCGGGCCGCCGTGCGGGTGTCGTCGGCCGGGCTTCTCTGCGAGCGTTCCCGCCCTGGAT
GGCGGGCTGTGCGGGAGGGCGAGGGGGGGAGGCCTGGCGGCGGCCCCGGAGCCTCGCCTCGTGTCGGGCG
TGAGGCCTAGCGTGGCTTCCGCCCCGCCGCGTGCCACCGCGGCCGCGCTTTGCTGTCTGCCCGGCTGCCC
TCGATTGCCTGCCCGCGGCCCGGGCCAACAAAGGGAGGGCGTGGAGCTGGCTGGTAGGGAGCCCCGTAGT
CCGCATGTCGGGCAGGGAGAGCGGCAGCAGTCGGGGGGGGGACCGGGCCCGCCCGTCCCGCAGCACATGT
CCAACGCCGCCTGGACGGGTAGCGGCCTGTGTCCTGATAAGGCGGCCGGGCGGTGGGTTTTAGATGCCGG
GTTCAGGTGGCCCCGGGTCCCGGCCCGGTCTGGCCAGTACCCCGTAGTGGCTTAGCTCCGAGGAGGGCGA
GGCCCGCCCGCCCGGCACCAGTTGCGTGCGCGGAAAGATGGCCGCTCCCGGGCCCTGTAGCAAGGAGCTC
AAAATGGAGGACGCGGCAGCCCGGCGGAGCGGGGCGGGTGAGTCACCCACACAAAGGAAGAGGGCCTTGC
CCCTCGCCGGCCGCTGCTTCCTGTGACCCCGTGGTGTACCGGCCGCACTTCAGTCACCCCGGGCGCTCTT
TCGGAGCACCGCTGGCCTCCGCTGGGGGAGGGGATCTGTCTAATGGCGTTGGAGTTTGCTCACATTTGGT
GGGTGGAGACTGTAGCCAGGCCAGCCTGGCCATGAAAGTAATTCTTGGAATTTGCCCATTTTGAGTTTGG
AGCGAAGCTGATTGACAAAGCTGCTTAGCCGTTCAAAGGTATTCTTCGAACTTTTTTTTTAAGGTGTTGT
GAAAACCTCGAGGTACGTATCGCGAAAGCTAGCATATTACCCCTAACACCTGCCACCCCAGTCTTAATCA
GTGGTGGAAGAACGGTCTCAGAACTGTTTGTCTCAATTGGCCATTTAAGTTTAATAGTGAAAGACTGGTT
AATGATAACAATGCATCGGAAAACCTTCAGGAGGAAAGGAGAATGTTTTGTGGAACATTTTTGTGTGTGT
GGCAGTTTTAAGTTATTAGTTTTCAAAATCAGTACTTTTTAATGGAAACAACTTGACCAAAAATCTGTCA
CAGAATTTTGAGACCCATTAAAATACAAGTTTAATGAGAAGTCTGTCTCTGTTAATGCTGAAGTCATTAC
TAAGTGCTTAGCTTAGCAAGGTATGTGGATGCCCATTTGTGTTCCAAGGGATTGGACTGTTCATCAGGAC
CCAGAGCTGAGTTTCAAGGGCTCAAGAGATGGCTTATTACCTGTGGGTGTCTTGAAGGTTCTGGTTGGGA
CAAATTAGGAATGTTTTTGGCAGACATGGTGACTACCCTTCATCTGGGTGAGTTCAGTTGATTTGTCTTG
AGCCTTTGGGGTTTACACAAGTAAATGACATCATACAGTTAGTGTATTGTTAGTGAATATTAATATATGA
GGCAGGCTTTGCTCTAGCAATTTTAGAACTAGTTTTCAGGAAAGGGTTCATCTTGTGCATTGGATGTCTG
ATTCTATCACTTAGAGTTTAAACTGAAAGTGCTCAAGAGGTTTTATTTAGGCTGGGATATAAATAAGCCT
TTCTGTAGCTTGTAATGGTATCAGGAATTTAAAAGGCCATCTGGGGCACAAAGATTAAGCAGAAAAGGTA
GAAGGTGAGATTGGGGGACTTTGAGTACTTCACACACTTTAATGTGTGGGTGCTTTAGTGCATATAGTAC
AACTGCCAGATAAGGGCATCCACATCTGATTGTTTGGAAGGCACCTTGTGGTTTCTGGGAATTCAGAATT
GGGAGAAAAAGTGCTCCCAACCGCTGAAGCCCTTGGTAATCTGCAGGGTGTTTATTTAGCAGGAGATAAG
GACAAAAAGTTATAGTGTGGAGTTGGTTGAGTTGGTAGATGTCATTACAACAGGTGGTCTTAAATTGGGT
TAGGAGTCACTTTGAAATACCTGGGCCATAAGCAAAGTGGCATTTTCACCTTTCAGGAGAAACTGGTACA
CTTATCCATTCTATAGTGCATGCTTGTTCAATTGGGCTGATGACTAAACCGGTGACTAAAGGTTTGTCAG
TATAAATGGATGGGTTGTAGGCAGACGGTGAGGAATTACTATACCTGCAAGGAGTCATTGCCTGATCTGC
CTGGAAAGGGGCAGGATTGAGTCTCAGAAGGTGTACACCATAGGATATGGAAAAATTTGTCACGCCTAGC
ATTCAACTTAGTGGTGTAGCGCCACCTACTGGCACTTTAAAAGCTTAGCATAGAGGAGCATGTGTGTTAG
GAGCTCGGATGGGATCCAGGGCCTCAAGGTTTGCATGTAAATAAAAGCCCTTTACCAAATTAACTACATA
CCAGCATACATCAGTCCTTTAGTGTTGAAAAACAGAAGTGAAAGCTAATATATATAGTGCTTGCTTTATT
TAAGTCTAGCTGATTACGTGTTTGGTTGCCAGTGTGACTAGTCTGGAGTTGAATTTGTCCTCAGACACGT
AAAATGGAATTTGGGATTCACAACACTCTAGTATGAGGGACCTAATGGCCTGTACCAGGCACAAACGTGT
CTATAAACTACACAAAACGAAGGAATTTACAGGAATTAGGAAGGTATTCTTAACATTAAAACATTATGGG
CATTTTAAAAAAAGCTTTGACAGGATTTCTTTGTCATGGCTGTCCTGGAGCTAGTTGTGTAGACCAGGCT
GGGCTGAAATCTTGTCTGCCTGCCTGGCTTGGACACTTTTTTATTATGTATACAACATTCTGCTTCCATG
TATATCTGCACATTAGAAGACGGCACCAGATCTCCTAATGGATGGTTGTGAGCCACCATGTGGTTGCTGG
GAATTGAACTCAGGACCTCTGGAAGAGCAGTGCTCTTAACCTCTGAGCCATCTCCAGCCCCAGCTTGGGC
ACATTTTTAATGGCTGGGAAATCAAACCCCCTAGGCCTTCTGTCAGTAATGAAGGGCTTTTGGCTACCGA
GAGTAGGATTTAAGGTTATTCGGAGCTGCAGGTCTGCCTCAGTGCAGGTTTGGGAGTCCAGCATCTTAGA
AAATGCAGTGAAGCCAAGCTGAGCTATATTTTGTTTAAAAAAAAAATAAGTGGGTAAAGTGCTGCTGAGC
CTGATGACCAAGCTGGGACACAAGTAGAAGAACATAGGCCAATGCTCTATATTAAAAGCATGGGTCATTT
TTAATGCTCTTGAGAAGGCTATGCCTACACTACTCTCAGCCACCGCAGCGTGTTTAAATTAAACTAGTTT
GGAAATTTTCTTTGGGGGTAAGCTATTTAACCTAGTGCCTTGGCAGGTATACTACTGAACTCTCCTCCTC
ATTCCTTTTTGTTTTTTAAGAATTTCAGTCAGGCTCAGGCAGCCCTTAAACTTGTGATTAAGCCTGAGAA
CAGTTACGATTATGAGCCTATTAGTATACCGATCAATATGTGAATTTTTTTGGGATGGGGGTCAGGCCTC
CCTGCCTCCCAAATACTGGGACTAAAGGCTGCACCACCACAACCTGGCTCTTGAAATACTTTTCTACATT
TTTTGGGGGGCATGGGTGGGAGAGCAGGGTTTCTCTGTATTAGCCCTGGCTCTCCTGGAACTCTGTAGAC
CAGGCTATTCTTGAGCTCAGATTAGCCTGTCTCTGCCTCCTAAATTCTGGGATTAAAGGTGTGTGCTACT
GCTGCCTGGCTACAAAGACATTTTTTTTTTTCTTAAATTTAAAAACAAAAGTGGTTCTTTTAGAAGGGTG
GTTGGTGTTGGCACATACTCCAAGCACTCAGGTTTTGAGTTTGTCCCAGGAATGAAGACTGCATTACTGC
CGCCCCTCCCTGGTAAGGGCTACACAGAGAAATCCTATTTGGAGCCTGTCCTGGTAACTCGCTCTGTAGA
CCAGGCTGGCCTCGAACTCAAGAGAACCACCTGCCTCTGAATGCTGGTATTAAGGGCAGGCACCACCAAC
ACCCAGCCTAAAAAATGTCTTTTTTTTAAAGATTTTTTTTTTTTTTTTACAGAATAAACATTCTGTTTAC
AATATTCTGCTTCTATGTATATCTGCACACTAGAAGAGGGCACCCGATCTCATAATGGATGGTTGTGAGC
CACCAAGTGGTTGCTGGGAATTGAACTCAGAACCTCTGGAAGAGCAGTCAGTGCTCTTAACCTCTGAGCC
ATCTCTCCAGCCCCTAAAAATGGCTCTTGAGATAGGGTCTCAAGTAGTTTGAGACTGAGTTGGCTATATA
AACAAGGCTGGCACATAGCACCATGTACAGCTGGGTTTAGTTTACATGGGGTGTTTTTGTCTCTGGAGGC
AGGAGGATCATTTGAGCATAGGGAGTTAATAGTGAGGTCATGTTTTATCTACTCTTCTGAATTGAGAACT
AAGCTGATGCAAAGCAAGTTTGACTGAAGAAGTCCAGTTTATGAGAACAAGGGTGGAAACTAATGTGTCA
AAGATGGCCTTGCATGTGTTTTAGATGATGACCCAGTCACTTGGGAATTACTGGATGTGTAAGACCTATA
TCTTGACAGGAGTGAACAGTGTCTTATAGGTCCTATATGAAAGAAATGAGACATACCCATTTTGTTTCCC
CTAAGAATTCACTTTTCCTAACCTGGTTCATGCTATTTAGGTTATTTTACTTGCAAATCCTAGGGTGCTC
CCTTACCCAGTATTGCTTATGTGGCACCAAAGTCACTCACTCCCATGATTTGCAAGTCTCTGGGAACTTC
CATGACAACCTAGAATAGCAACTCAAATACATTTTCTCAGTACCAATTTTGAAGAAAAAATATTTTGCAA
AATAGCTGTATGGATGGGTACTAAATAGTGAGGTTATCTCCAGAAGGCCTATGAAGAATTAAGGTTGAGT
TCAGTTGAGTTCAGCAGCAAGTTTAAGGTTCATCCATTTTTGTACAGTGTTTTCCTATTACGGTAAGTGT
TTTGCCTGCAGGAATATCTGTACCACATGCTTGCCTGGTACCTATATCGGCCAGAAGAGGGCTTTGGATC
CTCTGGACTTGAATTACAGATGGGTATTAGCCACCATTTAGGTGCTGGGAATTGAAACCAAGTCCTCTGG
AAGAACAGCAAGTGACTCGACGTCCGGAGCTCTGGCGCGCCGTGGAATGTGTGTCAGTTAGGGTGTGGAA
AGTCCCCAGGCTCCCCAGCAGGCAGAAGTATGCAAAGCATGCATCTCAATTAGTCAGCAACCAGGTGTGG
AAAGTCCCCAGGCTCCCCAGCAGGCAGAAGTATGCAAAGCATGCATCTCAATTAGTCAGCAACCATAGTC
CCGCCCCTAACTCCGCCCATCCCGCCCCTAACTCCGCCCAGTTCCGCCCATTCTCCGCCCCATGGCTGAC
TAATTTTTTTTATTTATGCAGAGGCCGAGGCCGCCTCTGCCTCTGAGCTATTCCAGAAGTAGTGAGGAGG
CTTTTTTGGAGGCCTAGGCTTTTGCAAAAAGCTCCCGGGAGCTTGTATATCCATTTTCGGATCTGATCAG
CACGTGATGAAAAAGCCTGAACTCACCGCGACGTCTGTCGAGAAGTTTCTGATCGAAAAGTTCGACAGCG
TCTCCGACCTGATGCAGCTCTCGGAGGGCGAAGAATCTCGTGCTTTCAGCTTCGATGTAGGAGGGCGTGG
ATATGTCCTGCGGGTAAATAGCTGCGCCGATGGTTTCTACAAAGATCGTTATGTTTATCGGCACTTTGCA
TCGGCCGCGCTCCCGATTCCGGAAGTGCTTGACATTGGGGAATTCAGCGAGAGCCTGACCTATTGCATCT
CCCGCCGTGCACAGGGTGTCACGTTGCAAGACCTGCCTGAAACCGAACTGCCCGCTGTTCTGCAGCCGGT
CGCGGAGGCCATGGATGCGATCGCTGCGGCCGATCTTAGCCAGACGAGCGGGTTCGGCCCATTCGGACCG
CAAGGAATCGGTCAATACACTACATGGCGTGATTTCATATGCGCGATTGCTGATCCCCATGTGTATCACT
GGCAAACTGTGATGGACGACACCGTCAGTGCGTCCGTCGCGCAGGCTCTCGATGAGCTGATGCTTTGGGC
CGAGGACTGCCCCGAAGTCCGGCACCTCGTGCACGCGGATTTCGGCTCCAACAATGTCCTGACGGACAAT
GGCCGCATAACAGCGGTCATTGACTGGAGCGAGGCGATGTTCGGGGATTCCCAATACGAGGTCGCCAACA
TCTTCTTCTGGAGGCCGTGGTTGGCTTGTATGGAGCAGCAGACGCGCTACTTCGAGCGGAGGCATCCGGA
GCTTGCAGGATCGCCGCGGCTCCGGGCGTATATGCTCCGCATTGGTCTTGACCAACTCTATCAGAGCTTG
GTTGACGGCAATTTCGATGATGCAGCTTGGGCGCAGGGTCGATGCGACGCAATCGTCCGATCCGGAGCCG
GGACTGTCGGGCGTACACAAATCGCCCGCAGAAGCGCGGCCGTCTGGACCGATGGCTGTGTAGAAGTACT
CGCCGATAGTGGAAACCGACGCCCCAGCACTCGTCCGAGGGCAAAGGAATAGCACGTGCTACGAGATTTC
GATTCCACCGCCGCCTTCTATGAAAGGTTGGGCTTCGGAATCGTTTTCCGGGACGCCGGCTGGATGATCC
TCCAGCGCGGGGATCTCATGCTGGAGTTCTTCGCCCACCCCAACTTGTTTATTGCAGCTTATAATGGTTA
CAAATAAAGCAATAGCATCACAAATTTCACAAATAAAGCATTTTTTTCACTGCATTCTAGTTGTGGTTTG
TCCAAACTCATCAATGTATCTTATCATGTCTGTATACCGTCGACCTCTAGGCGCGCCATGGCTCTTCCGC
TTCCTCGCTCACTGACTCGCTGCGCTCGGTCGTTCGGCTGCGGCGAGCGGTATCAGCTCACTCAAAGGCG
GTAATACGGTTATCCACAGAATCAGGGGATAACGCAGGAAAGAACATGTGAGCAAAAGGCCAGCAAAAGG
CCAGGAACCGTAAAAAGGCCGCGTTGCTGGCGTTTTTCCATAGGCTCCGCCCCCCTGACGAGCATCACAA
AAATCGACGCTCAAGTCAGAGGTGGCGAAACCCGACAGGACTATAAAGATACCAGGCGTTTCCCCCTGGA
AGCTCCCTCGTGCGCTCTCCTGTTCCGACCCTGCCGCTTACCGGATACCTGTCCGCCTTTCTCCCTTCGG
GAAGCGTGGCGCTTTCTCATAGCTCACGCTGTAGGTATCTCAGTTCGGTGTAGGTCGTTCGCTCCAAGCT
GGGCTGTGTGCACGAACCCCCCGTTCAGCCCGACCGCTGCGCCTTATCCGGTAACTATCGTCTTGAGTCC
AACCCGGTAAGACACGACTTATCGCCACTGGCAGCAGCCACTGGTAACAGGATTAGCAGAGCGAGGTATG
TAGGCGGTGCTACAGAGTTCTTGAAGTGGTGGCCTAACTACGGCTACACTAGAAGAACAGTATTTGGTAT
CTGCGCTCTGCTGAAGCCAGTTACCTTCGGAAAAAGAGTTGGTAGCTCTTGATCCGGCAAACAAACCACC
GCTGGTAGCGGTGGTTTTTTTGTTTGCAAGCAGCAGATTACGCGCAGAAAAAAAGGATCTCAAGAAGATC
CTTTGATCTTTTCTACGGGGTCTGACGCTCAGTGGAACGAAAACTCACGTTAAGGGATTTTGGTCATGAG
ATTATCAAAAAGGATCTTCACCTAGATCCTTTTAAATTAAAAATGAAGTTTTAAATCAATCTAAAGTATA
TATGAGTAAACTTGGTCTGACAGTTACCAATGCTTAATCAGTGAGGCACCTATCTCAGCGATCTGTCTAT
TTCGTTCATCCATAGTTGCCTGACTCCCCGTCGTGTAGATAACTACGATACGGGAGGGCTTACCATCTGG
CCCCAGTGCTGCAATGATACCGCGAGACCCACGCTCACCGGCTCCAGATTTATCAGCAATAAACCAGCCA
GCCGGAAGGGCCGAGCGCAGAAGTGGTCCTGCAACTTTATCCGCCTCCATCCAGTCTATTAATTGTTGCC
GGGAAGCTAGAGTAAGTAGTTCGCCAGTTAATAGTTTGCGCAACGTTGTTGCCATTGCTACAGGCATCGT
GGTGTCACGCTCGTCGTTTGGTATGGCTTCATTCAGCTCCGGTTCCCAACGATCAAGGCGAGTTACATGA
TCCCCCATGTTGTGCAAAAAAGCGGTTAGCTCCTTCGGTCCTCCGATCGTTGTCAGAAGTAAGTTGGCCG
CAGTGTTATCACTCATGGTTATGGCAGCACTGCATAATTCTCTTACTGTCATGCCATCCGTAAGATGCTT
TTCTGTGACTGGTGAGTACTCAACCAAGTCATTCTGAGAATAGTGTATGCGGCGACCGAGTTGCTCTTGC
CCGGCGTCAATACGGGATAATACCGCGCCACATAGCAGAACTTTAAAAGTGCTCATCATTGGAAAACGTT
CTTCGGGGCGAAAACTCTCAAGGATCTTACCGCTGTTGAGATCCAGTTCGATGTAACCCACTCGTGCACC
CAACTGATCTTCAGCATCTTTTACTTTCACCAGCGTTTCTGGGTGAGCAAAAACAGGAAGGCAAAATGCC
GCAAAAAAGGGAATAAGGGCGACACGGAAATGTTGAATACTCATACTCTTCCTTTTTCAATATTATTGAA
GCATTTATCAGGGTTATTGTCTCATGAGCGGATACATATTTGAATGTATTTAGAAAAATAAACAAATAGG
GGTTCCGCGCACATTTCCCCGAAAAGTGCCACCTGCATCTCATCACGGTCACGCATGGCTGCGCCCGCGC
AGCGCCCCCCGACCCCCCCCCGATCCCCGGAACGCCAGCCGCCATCCACCG
